>Addgene plasmid #202506 | pJPT024-24 Angstrom 4TMD de novo_mRFP1_3x FLAG | addgene full sequence | sequence record 398267 | Addgene NGS Result
GACACACCCGCCAGCGGCCGCGCCACCATGGGCAGCACCAGAACCGAGATCATCAGAGAGCTGGAAAGAA
GCCTGCGCGAGCAGAGAGTGCTGGCCATTTTTCTGCTGGCCCTGCTGATCGTGCTGCTGTGGCTGCTGCA
ACAGCTGAAAGAGCTGCTGAGAGAACTGGAACGGCTGCAGAGAGAGGGCAGCTCTGACGAAGATGTGCGG
GAACTGCTGCGCGAGATCAAAGAACTGGTGGAAAACATCGTGTACCTGGTTATCATCATCATGGTGCTGG
TGCTCGTGATCATTGCCCTGGCCAGAACACAGAAGTACCTGGTCGAGGAACTGAAGCGGCAGGACGGATC
CGGCGGCTCCATGGCCTCCTCCGAGGACGTCATCAAGGAGTTCATGCGCTTCAAGGTGCGCATGGAGGGC
TCCGTGAACGGCCACGAGTTCGAGATCGAGGGCGAGGGCGAGGGCCGCCCCTACGAGGGCACCCAGACCG
CCAAGCTGAAGGTGACCAAGGGCGGCCCCCTGCCCTTCGCCTGGGACATCCTGTCCCCTCAGTTCCAGTA
CGGCTCCAAGGCCTACGTGAAGCACCCCGCCGACATCCCCGACTACTTGAAGCTGTCCTTCCCCGAGGGC
TTCAAGTGGGAGCGCGTGATGAACTTCGAGGACGGCGGCGTGGTGACCGTGACCCAGGACTCCTCCCTGC
AGGACGGCGAGTTCATCTACAAGGTGAAGCTGCGCGGCACCAACTTCCCCTCCGACGGCCCCGTAATGCA
GAAGAAGACCATGGGCTGGGAGGCCTCCACCGAGCGGATGTACCCCGAGGACGGCGCCCTGAAGGGCGAG
ATCAAGATGAGGCTGAAGCTGAAGGACGGCGGCCACTACGACGCCGAGGTCAAGACCACCTACATGGCCA
AGAAGCCCGTGCAGCTGCCCGGCGCCTACAAGACCGACATCAAGCTGGACATCACCTCCCACAACGAGGA
CTACACCATCGTGGAACAGTACGAGCGCGCCGAGGGCCGCCACTCCACCGGCGCCTCCGGCTCCGAATTC
GATTACAAGGACCACGATGGCGACTATAAGGATCACGACATCGACTACAAGGACGATGACGACAAGTGAG
CTAGCTTGACTGACTGAGATACAGCGTACCTTCAGCTCACAGACATGATAAGATACATTGATGAGTTTGG
ACAAACCACAACTAGAATGCAGTGAAAAAAATGCTTTATTTGTGAAATTTGTGATGCTATTGCTTTATTT
GTAACCATTATAAGCTGCAATAAACAAGTTAACAACAACAATTGCATTCATTTTATGTTTCAGGTTCAGG
GGGAGGTGTGGGAGGTTTTTTAAAGCAAGTAAAACCTCTACAAATGTGGTATTGGCCCATCTCTATCGGT
ATCGTAGCATAACCCCTTGGGGCCTCTAAACGGGTCTTGAGGGGTTTTTTGTGCCCCTCGGGCCGGATTG
CTATCTACCGGCATTGGCGCAGAAAAAAATGCCTGATGCGACGCTGCGCGTCTTATACTCCCACATATGC
CAGATTCAGCAACGGATACGGCTTCCCCAACTTGCCCACTTCCATACGTGTCCTCCTTACCAGAAATTTA
TCCTTAAGGTCGTCAGCTATCCTGCAGGCGATCTCTCGATTTCGATCAAGACATTCCTTTAATGGTCTTT
TCTGGACACCACTAGGGGTCAGAAGTAGTTCATCAAACTTTCTTCCCTCCCTAATCTCATTGGTTACCTT
GGGCTATCGAAACTTAATTAACCAGTCAAGTCAGCTACTTGGCGAGATCGACTTGTCTGGGTTTCGACTA
CGCTCAGAATTGCGTCAGTCAAGTTCGATCTGGTCCTTGCTATTGCACCCGTTCTCCGATTACGAGTTTC
ATTTAAATCATGTGAGCAAAAGGCCAGCAAAAGGCCAGGAACCGTAAAAAGGCCGCGTTGCTGGCGTTTT
TCCATAGGCTCCGCCCCCCTGACGAGCATCACAAAAATCGACGCTCAAGTCAGAGGTGGCGAAACCCGAC
AGGACTATAAAGATACCAGGCGTTTCCCCCTGGAAGCTCCCTCGTGCGCTCTCCTGTTCCGACCCTGCCG
CTTACCGGATACCTGTCCGCCTTTCTCCCTTCGGGAAGCGTGGCGCTTTCTCATAGCTCACGCTGTAGGT
ATCTCAGTTCGGTGTAGGTCGTTCGCTCCAAGCTGGGCTGTGTGCACGAACCCCCCGTTCAGCCCGACCG
CTGCGCCTTATCCGGTAACTATCGTCTTGAGTCCAACCCGGTAAGACACGACTTATCGCCACTGGCAGCA
GCCACTGGTAACAGGATTAGCAGAGCGAGGTATGTAGGCGGTGCTACAGAGTTCTTGAAGTGGTGGCCTA
ACTACGGCTACACTAGAAGAACAGTATTTGGTATCTGCGCTCTGCTGAAGCCAGTTACCTTCGGAAAAAG
AGTTGGTAGCTCTTGATCCGGCAAACAAACCACCGCTGGTAGCGGTGGTTTTTTTGTTTGCAAGCAGCAG
ATTACGCGCAGAAAAAAAGGATCTCAAGAAGATCCTTTGATCTTTTCTACGGGGTCTGACGCTCAGTGGA
ACGAAAACTCACGTTAAGGGATTTTGGTCATGAGATTATCAAAAAGGATCTTCACCTAGATCCTTTTAAA
TTAAAAATGAAGTTTTAAATCAATCTAAAGTATATATGAGTAAACTTGGTCTGACAGTTACCAATGCTTA
ATCAGTGAGGCACCTATCTCAGCGATCTGTCTATTTCGTTCATCCATAGTTGCATTTAAATTTCCGAACT
CTCCAAGGCCCTCGTCGGAAAATCTTCAAACCTTTCGTCCGATCCATCTTGCAGGCTACCTCTCGAACGA
ACTATCGCAAGTCTCTTGGCCGGCCTTGCGCCTTGGCTATTGCTTGGCAGCGCCTATCGCCAGGTATTAC
TCCAATCCCGAATATCCGAGATCGGGATCACCCGAGAGAAGTTCAACCTACATCCTCAATCCCGATCTAT
CCGAGATCCGAGGAATATCGAAATCGGGGCGCGCCTGGCCTCCGCGCCGGGTTTTGGCGCCTCCCGCGGG
CGCCCCCCTCGTCACGGCGAGCGCTGCCACGTCAGACGAAGGGCGCAGGAGCGTCCTGATCCTTCCGCCC
GGACGCTCAGGACAGCGGCCCGCTGCTCATAAGACTCGGCCTTAGAACCCCAGTATCAGCAGAAGGACAT
TTTAGGACGGGACTTGGGTGACTCTAGGGCACTGGTTTTCTTTCCAGAGAGCGGAACAGGCGAGGAAAAG
TAGTCCCTTCTCGGCGATTCTGCGGAGGGATCTCCGTGGGGCGGTGAACGCCGATGATTATATAAGGACG
CGCCGGGTGTGGCACAGCTAGTTCCGTCGCAGCCGGGATTTGGGTCGCGGTTCTTGTTTGTGGATCGCTG
TGATCGTCACTTGGTGAGTAGCGGGCTGCTGGGCTGGCCGGGGCTTTCGTGGCCGCCGGGCCGCTCGGTG
GGACGGAAGCGTGTGGAGAGACCGCCAAGGGCTGTAGTCTGGGTCCGCGAGCAAGGTTGCCCTGAACTGG
GGGTTGGGGGGAGCGCAGCAAAATGGCGGCTGTTCCCGAGTCTTGAATGGAAGACGCTTGTGAGGCGGGC
TGTGAGGTCGTTGAAACAAGGTGGGGGGCATGGTGGGCGGCAAGAACCCAAGGTCTTGAGCCCTTCGCTA
ATGCGGGAAAGCTCTTATTCGGGTGAGATGGGCTGGGCACCATCTGGGGACCCTGACGTGAAGTTTGTCA
CTGACTGGAGAACTCGGTTTGTCGTCTGTTGCGGGGGCGGCAGTTATGGCGGTGCCGTTGGGCAGTGCAC
CCGTACCTTTGGGAGCGCGCGCCCTCGTCGTGTCGTGACGTCACCCGTTCTGTTGGCTTATAATGCAGGG
TGGGGCCACCTGCCGGTAGGTGTGCGGTAGGCTTTTCTCCGTCGCAGGACGCAGGGTTCGGGCCTAGGGT
AGGCTCTCCTGAATCGACAGGCGCCGGACCTCTGGTGAGGGGAGGGATAAGTGAGGCGTCAGTTTCTTTG
GTCGGTTTTATGTACCTATCTTCTTAAGTAGCTGAAGCTCCGGTTTTGAACTATGCGCTCGGGGTTGGCG
AGTGTGTTTTGTGAAGTTTTTTAGGCACCTTTTGAAATGTAATCATTTGGGTCAATATGTAATTTTCAGT
GTTAGACTTGTAAATTGTCCGCTAAATTCTGGCCGTTTTTGGCTTTTTTGTTAGACAACATGACCGAGTA
CAAGCCCACGGTGCGCCTCGCCACCCGCGACGACGTCCCCAGGGCCGTACGCACCCTCGCCGCCGCGTTC
GCCGACTACCCCGCCACGCGCCACACCGTCGATCCGGACCGCCACATCGAGCGGGTCACCGAGCTGCAAG
AACTCTTCCTCACGCGCGTCGGGCTCGACATCGGCAAGGTGTGGGTCGCGGACGACGGCGCCGCGGTGGC
GGTCTGGACCACGCCGGAGAGCGTCGAAGCGGGGGCGGTGTTCGCCGAGATCGGCCCGCGCATGGCCGAG
TTGAGCGGTTCCCGGCTGGCCGCGCAGCAACAGATGGAGGGCCTCCTGGCGCCGCACCGGCCCAAGGAGC
CCGCGTGGTTCCTGGCCACCGTCGGCGTCTCGCCCGACCACCAGGGCAAGGGTCTGGGCAGCGCCGTCGT
GCTCCCCGGAGTGGAGGCCGCCGAGCGCGCCGGGGTGCCCGCCTTCCTGGAGACCTCCGCGCCCCGCAAC
CTCCCCTTCTACGAGCGGCTCGGCTTCACCGTCACCGCCGACGTCGAGGTGCCCGAAGGACCGCGCACCT
GGTGCATGACCCGCAAGCCCGGTGCCTAGGCTAGTATGTAAGCCTAGTCTTAGATAATAAAATCGCTATC
CATCGAAGATGGATGTGTGTTGGTTTTTTGTGTGTGTAACGCTAGGCGCGCCTGGTGTACCGAGAACGAT
CCTCTCAGTGCGAGTCTCGACGATCCATATCGTTGCTTGGCAGTCAGCCAGTCGGAATCCAGCTTGGGAC
CCAGGAAGTCCAATCGTCAGATATTGTACTCAAGCCTGGTCACGGCAGCGTACCGATCTGTTTAAACCTA
GATATTGATAGTCTGATCGGTCAACGTATAATCGAGTCCTAGCTTTTGCAAACATCTATCAAGAGACAGG
ATCAGCAGGAGGCTTTCGCATGAGTATTCAACATTTCCGTGTCGCCCTTATTCCCTTTTTTGCGGCATTT
TGCCTTCCTGTTTTTGCTCACCCAGAAACGCTGGTGAAAGTAAAAGATGCTGAAGATCAGTTGGGTGCGC
GAGTGGGTTACATCGAACTGGATCTCAACAGCGGTAAGATCCTTGAGAGTTTTCGCCCCGAAGAACGCTT
TCCAATGATGAGCACTTTTAAAGTTCTGCTATGTGGCGCGGTATTATCCCGTATTGACGCCGGGCAAGAG
CAACTCGGTCGCCGCATACACTATTCTCAGAATGACTTGGTTGAGTATTCACCAGTCACAGAAAAGCATC
TTACGGATGGCATGACAGTAAGAGAATTATGCAGTGCTGCCATAACCATGAGTGATAACACTGCGGCCAA
CTTACTTCTGACAACGATTGGAGGACCGAAGGAGCTAACCGCTTTTTTGCACAACATGGGGGATCATGTA
ACTCGCCTTGATCGTTGGGAACCGGAGCTGAATGAAGCCATACCAAACGACGAGCGTGACACCACGATGC
CTGTAGCAATGGCAACAACCTTGCGTAAACTATTAACTGGCGAACTACTTACTCTAGCTTCCCGGCAACA
GTTGATAGACTGGATGGAGGCGGATAAAGTTGCAGGACCACTTCTGCGCTCGGCCCTTCCGGCTGGCTGG
TTTATTGCTGATAAATCTGGAGCCGGTGAGCGTGGGTCTCGCGGTATCATTGCAGCACTGGGGCCAGATG
GTAAGCCCTCCCGTATCGTAGTTATCTACACGACGGGGAGTCAGGCAACTATGGATGAACGAAATAGACA
GATCGCTGAGATAGGTGCCTCACTGATTAAGCATTGGTAACCGATTCTAGGTGCATTGGCGCAGAAAAAA
ATGCCTGATGCGACGCTGCGCGTCTTATACTCCCACATATGCCAGATTCAGCAACGGATACGGCTTCCCC
AACTTGCCCACTTCCATACGTGTCCTCCTTACCAGAAATTTATCCTTAAGATCCCGAATCGTTTAAACTC
GACTCTGGCTCTATCGAATCTCCGTCGTTTCGAGCTTACGCGAACAGCCGTGGCGCTCATTTGCTCGTCG
GGCATCGAATCTCGTCAGCTATCGTCAGCTTACCTTTTTGGCAGCGATCGCGGCTCCCGACATCTTGGAC
CATTAGCTCCACAGGTATCTTCTTCCCTCTAGTGGTCATAACAGCAGCTTCAGCTACCTCTCAATTCAAA
AAACCCCTCAAGACCCGTTTAGAGGCCCCAAGGGGTTATGCTATCAATCGTTGCGTTACACACACAAAAA
ACCAACACACATCCATCTTCGATGGATAGCGATTTTATTATCTAACTGCTGATCGAGTGTAGCCAGATCT
AGTAATCAATTACGGGGTCATTAGTTCATAGCCCATATATGGAGTTCCGCGTTACATAACTTACGGTAAA
TGGCCCGCCTGGCTGACCGCCCAACGACCCCCGCCCATTGACGTCAATAATGACGTATGTTCCCATAGTA
ACGCCAATAGGGACTTTCCATTGACGTCAATGGGTGGAGTATTTACGGTAAACTGCCCACTTGGCAGTAC
ATCAAGTGTATCATATGCCAAGTACGCCCCCTATTGACGTCAATGACGGTAAATGGCCCGCCTGGCATTA
TGCCCAGTACATGACCTTATGGGACTTTCCTACTTGGCAGTACATCTACGTATTAGTCATCGCTATTACC
ATGCTGATGCGGTTTTGGCAGTACATCAATGGGCGTGGATAGCGGTTTGACTCACGGGGATTTCCAAGTC
TCCACCCCATTGACGTCAATGGGAGTTTGTTTTGGCACCAAAATCAACGGGACTTTCCAAAATGTCGTAA
CAACTCCGCCCCATTGACGCAAATGGGCGGTAGGCGTGTACGGTGGGAGGTCTATATAAGCAGAGCTGGT
TTAGTGAACCGTCAGATCAGATCTTTGTCGATCCTACCATCCACTC
Features (pLannotate 1.2.2; 19 found; start..end, strand, type, name):
    361..1035    +  CDS            mRFP1: mRFP1 is a basic (constitutively fluorescent) red fluorescent protein published in 2002, derived from Discosoma sp.. It is reported to be a somewhat slowly-maturing monomer with low acid sensitivity.
   1169..1290    -  polyA_signal   SV40 poly(A) signal: SV40 polyadenylation signal
   1313..1382    -  CDS            large T antigen (fragment): large T antigen from SV40 (simian virus 40)
   1405..1451    +  terminator     T7 terminator: transcription terminator for bacteriophage T7 RNA polymerase
   1481..1617    +  terminator     rrnG terminator: transcription terminator from the E. coli ribosomal RNA rrnG operon (Albrechtsen et al., 1991)
   1662..1733    +  misc_feature   3' β-globin insulator: insulator downstream of the human β-globin locus (Farrell et al., 2002)
   1959..2547    -  rep_origin     ori: high-copy-number ColE1/pMB1/pBR322/pUC origin of replication
   2719..2783    -  CDS            bla(M) (fragment): β-lactamase lacking the signal sequence; bla(M); allows cytosolic expression of β-lactamase
   3047..4256    +  promoter       UbC promoter: human ubiquitin C promoter
   4260..4857    +  CDS            PuroR (fragment): puromycin N-acetyltransferase; pac from Streptomyces; confers resistance to puromycin
   4886..4934    +  polyA_signal   poly(A) signal: synthetic polyadenylation signal
   5200..6060    +  CDS            AmpR: β-lactamase; bla; confers resistance to ampicillin, carbenicillin, and related antibiotics
   6073..6209    +  terminator     rrnG terminator: transcription terminator from the E. coli ribosomal RNA rrnG operon (Albrechtsen et al., 1991)
   6361..6432    +  misc_feature   5' β-globin insulator: insulator upstream of the human β-globin locus (Farrell et al., 2002)
   6437..6483    -  terminator     T7 terminator: transcription terminator for bacteriophage T7 RNA polymerase
   6501..6549    -  polyA_signal   poly(A) signal: synthetic polyadenylation signal
   6630..6933    +  enhancer       CMV enhancer: human cytomegalovirus immediate early enhancer
   7006..7023    -  promoter       CMV promoter (fragment): human cytomegalovirus (CMV) immediate early promoter
   7086..7137    +  promoter       CMVd2 promoter: truncated human cytomegalovirus (CMV) immediate early promoter that yields moderately reduced expression relative to the full-length promoter
