[The description below was written by a language model from this plasmid's Addgene catalogue record and pLannotate feature annotations shown in this document.]
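Description:
pJPT024-24 Angstrom 4TMD de novo_mRFP1_3x FLAG is a mammalian expression plasmid of about 7.2 kb built on the commercial pTwist CMV Puro backbone. It is maintained in E. coli through a high-copy ColE1/pUC-type origin and selected with ampicillin through a full-length β-lactamase gene. For selection in mammalian cells it carries a separate cassette in which the human ubiquitin C promoter drives puromycin N-acetyltransferase, followed by a synthetic poly(A) signal. The backbone also contains bacterial transcription terminators (T7 and rrnG) and short β-globin insulator elements on either side of the expression region. These help shield the cassettes from read-through transcription and neighbouring regulatory influences.

The payload is a computationally designed ("de novo") protein with four transmembrane domains. The "24 Angstrom" in the name presumably refers to the length of its membrane-spanning region, although the record does not spell this out. The catalogue lists the species as human, but the name indicates that the protein is a designed sequence rather than a natural gene. It is expressed from the CMV enhancer/promoter and fused at its C terminus to the monomeric red fluorescent protein mRFP1 and a 3x FLAG epitope, with an SV40 polyadenylation signal downstream. The automated annotation identifies mRFP1 but not the designed transmembrane segment or the FLAG tag. The transmembrane segment most likely lies in the unannotated stretch between the promoter and mRFP1, spanning the sequence origin. The fluorescent and epitope tags allow the protein to be tracked by imaging and by antibody-based detection or capture. The associated publication concerns engineering protein–lipid interactions to improve cargo loading and functional delivery by extracellular vesicles, which suggests the construct was used to study how a designed membrane protein is loaded into vesicles.
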