Addgene plasmid #202506: pJPT024-24 Angstrom 4TMD de novo_mRFP1_3x FLAG
Purpose: Express 24 Angstrom 4TMD de novo protein
Depositing lab: Neha Kamat. Depositing organization: Northwestern University. Publication: Enhancing extracellular vesicle cargo loading and functional delivery by engineering protein-lipid interactions. Peruzzi JA, Gunnels TF, Edelstein HI, Lu P, Baker D, Leonard JN, Kamat NP. Nat Commun. 2024 Jul 4;15(1):5618. doi: 10.1038/s41467-024-49678-z. PubMed 38965227.
Backbone
  Vector backbone: pTwist CMV Puro
  Backbone manufacturer: Twist
  Vector type: Mammalian Expression
Growth in bacteria
  Bacterial resistance: Ampicillin, 100 μg/mL
  Growth temperature: 37°C
  Growth strain: DH5alpha
  Copy number: High Copy
Gene/Insert
  Gene/Insert name: 24 Angstrom 4TMD de novo
  Species: H. sapiens (human)
  Promoter: CMV
  Tag / fusion protein: mRFP1-3x FLAG (C terminal on insert)
  Cloning method: Restriction Enzyme; 5′ cloning site Unknown (unknown if destroyed)
Terms and licenses: Academic/Nonprofit Terms; Industry Terms: Not Available to Industry
Depositor comments: Please visit https://doi.org/10.1101/2023.04.29.538810 for bioRxiv preprint.
How to cite: pJPT024-24 Angstrom 4TMD de novo_mRFP1_3x FLAG was a gift from Neha Kamat (Addgene plasmid # 202506 ; http://n2t.net/addgene:202506 ; RRID:Addgene_202506)
